>Addgene plasmid #115496 | pCAGGS mSynCAM1 | addgene partial sequence | sequence record 224347 | Addgene Partial NGS Result
CGGGGGGGACGGGGCAGGGCGGGGTTCGGCTTCTGGCGTGTGACCGGCGGCTCTAGAGCCTCTGCTAACC
ATGTTCATGCCTTCTTCTTTTTCCTACAGCTCCTGGGCAACGTGCTGGTTATTGTGCTGTCTCATCATTT
TGGCAAAGAATTCCTCGAGCACTGTTGGCCTACTGGAGTCTGAGGCAGGTGCCCGACATGGCGAGTGCTG
TGCTGCCGAGCGGATCCCAGTGTGCGGCGGCAGCGGCTGTGGCGGCGGCGGCGGCGCCTCCAGGGCTCCG
GCTCCGGCTCCTGCTGTTGCTCCTTTCGGCCGCGGCACTGATCCCCACAGGTGATGGACAGAATCTGTTT
ACTAAAGACGTGACAGTGATTGAAGGAGAAGTGGCAACCATCAGCTGCCAGGTCAATAAGAGTGACGACT
CAGTGATCCAGCTCCTGAACCCCAACAGGCAGACCATTTACTTCAGGGACTTCAGGCCTTTGAAGGACAG
CAGGTTTCAGCTGCTGAATTTTTCTAGCAGTGAACTCAAAGTGTCACTGACGAATGTCTCAATCTCGGAT
GAAGGGAGATACTTCTGCCAGCTCTACACGGACCCCCCACAGGAGAGTTACACCACCATCACAGTCCTGG
TTCCTCCACGTAACTTGATGATCGATATCCAGAAAGACACGGCAGTTGAAGGGGAGGAGATTGAAGTCAA
CTGTACTGCCATGGCCAGCAAGCCAGCGACGACCATCAGGTGGTTCAAAGGGAACAAGGAACTCAAAGGC
AAATCAGAGGTGGAGGAGTGGTCGGACATGTACACTGTGACCAGTCAGCTGATGCTGAAGGTGCACAAGG
AGGACGACGGGGTCCCGGTGATCTGCCAGGTGGAGCACCCTGCGGTCACTGGAAACCTGCAGACCCAGCG
CTATCTAGAAGTGCAGTATAAACCGCAAGTGCATATCCAGATGACTTACCCTCTGCAAGGCCTAACCCGG
GAAGGGGATGCATTTGAGTTAACGTGTGAAGCCATCGGGAAGCCCCAGCCTGTGATGGTAACTTGGGTGA
GAGTCGATGATGAAATGCCTCAACATGCCGTACTGTCTGGGCCAAACCTGTTCATCAATAACCTAAACAA
AACAGATAACGGTACTTACCGCTGTGAGGCTTCCAACATAGTGGGAAAGGCTCATTCGGACTATATGCTG
TATGTATACGATCCCCCCACAACTATCCCTCCTCCCACAACAACCACCACCACTACCACCACCACCACCA
CCTCCATCCTTACCATCATCACAGATTCTCGAGCAGGTGAAGAGGGGACCATTGGGGCAGTGGACCACGC
AGTGATTGGTGGCGTCGTAGCCGTGGTGGTGTTTGCCATGCTATGCTTGCTCATCATTCTGGGCCGCTAT
TTTGCCAGACATAAAGGTACATACTTCACTCATGAAGCCAAAGGAGCCGATGACGCAGCAGACGCAGACA
CAGCTATAATCAATGCAGAAGGAGGACAGAACAACTCCGAAGAAAAGAAAGAGTACTTCATCTAGATCAG
CCTTTTTGTTCCAATGAGGTGTCCAACTGGCCTGTTTAGATGATAAAGAGACAGTGATACTGGAACTTTC
GAGAAGCTCGTGTGGTTTTTTGTTTTGTTTTGTTTTTTTATGAGTGGGTGGAGAGATGCGAGACTGGGAA
GGCTTGGGATTTGCAATGTACAAACAAAAACAAAGAATGTTCTTTGAAAGTACACTCTGCTGTTTGACAC
CTCTTTTTAATCTGGTTTTAATTTGCTTTGGGTTTTGGGTTTTTTTGGTTTTTTGTTTTTTTCATTTATA
TTTCTTCCTACCAAGTCAAACTTGGGTACTTGGATTTGGTTTCGGTAGATTGCAGAAAATTCTGTGCCTT
GTTTTTCATTCGTTTGTTGTGTTTCTTCCCTCTTGCCCATTTATTTTTCCCAAAATCAAATTTGTTTTTT
TCCCCCTCCCAAACCTCCCATTTTTTGGAATTGACCTGCTGGAATTCACTCCTCAGGTGCAGGCTGCCTA
TCAGAAGGTGGTGGCTGGTGTGGCCAATGCCCTGGCTCACAAATACCACTGAGATCTTTTTCCCTCTGCC
AAAAATTATGGGGACATCATGAAGCCCCTTGAGCATCTGACTTCTGGCTAATAAAGGAAATTTATTTTCA
TTGCAATAGTGTGTTGGAATTTTTTGTGTCTCTCACTCGGAAGGACATATGGGAGGGCAAATCATTTAAA
ACATCAGAATGAGTATTTGGTTTAGAGTTTGGCAACATATGCCCATATGCTGGCTGCCATGAACAAAGGT
TGGCTATAAAGAGGTCATCAGTATATGAAACAGCCCCCTGCTGTCCATTCCTTATTCCATAGAAAAGCCT
TGACTTGAGGTTAGATTTTTTTTATATTTTGTTTTGTGTTATTTTTTTCTTTAACATCCCTAAAATTTTC
CTTACATGTTTTACTAGCCAGATTTTTCCTCCTCTCCTGACTACTCCCAGTCATAGCTGTCCCTCTTCTC
TTATGGAGATCCCTCGACCTGCAGCCCAAGCTTGGCGTAATCATGGTCATAGCTGTTTCCTGTGTGAAAT
TGTTATCCGCTCACAATTCCACACAACATACGAGCCGGAAGCATAAAGTGTAAAGCCTGGGGTGCCTAAT
GAGTGAGCTAACTCACATTAATTGCGTTGCGCTCACTGCCCGCTTTCCAGTCGGGAAACCTGTCGTGCCA
GCGGATCCGCATCTCAATTAGTCAGCAACCATAGTCCCGCCCCTAACTCCGCCCATCCCGCCCCTAACTC
CGCCCAGTTCCGCCCATTCTCCGCCCCATGGCTGACTAATTTTTTTTATTTATGCAGAGGCCGAGGCCGC
CTCGGCCTCTGAGCTATTCCAGAAGTAGTGAGGAGGCTTTTTTGGAGGCCTAGGCTTTTGCAAAAAGCTA
ACTTGTTTATTGCAGCTTATAATGGTTACAAATAAAGCAATAGCATCACAAATTTCACAAATAAAGCATT
TTTTTCACTGCATTCTAGTTGTGGTTTGTCCAAACTCATCAATGTATCTTATCATGTCTGGATCCGCTGC
ATTAATGAATCGGCCAACGCGCGGGGAGAGGCGGTTTGCGTATTGGGCGCTCTTCCGCTTCCTCGCTCAC
TGACTCGCTGCGCTCGGTCGTTCGGCTGCGGCGAGCGGTATCAGCTCACTCAAAGGCGGTAATACGGTTA
TCCACAGAATCAGGGGATAACGCAGGAAAGAACATGTGAGCAAAAGGCCAGCAAAAGGCCAGGAACCGTA
AAAAGGCCGCGTTGCTGGCGTTTTTCCATAGGCTCCGCCCCCCTGACGAGCATCACAAAAATCGACGCTC
AAGTCAGAGGTGGCGAAACCCGACAGGACTATAAAGATACCAGGCGTTTCCCCCTGGAAGCTCCCTCGTG
CGCTCTCCTGTTCCGACCCTGCCGCTTACCGGATACCTGTCCGCCTTTCTCCCTTCGGGAAGCGTGGCGC
TTTCTCATAGCTCACGCTGTAGGTATCTCAGTTCGGTGTAGGTCGTTCGCTCCAAGCTGGGCTGTGTGCA
CGAACCCCCCGTTCAGCCCGACCGCTGCGCCTTATCCGGTAACTATCGTCTTGAGTCCAACCCGGTAAGA
CACGACTTATCGCCACTGGCAGCAGCCACTGGTAACAGGATTAGCAGAGCGAGGTATGTAGGCGGTGCTA
CAGAGTTCTTGAAGTGGTGGCCTAACTACGGCTACACTAGAAGAACAGTATTTGGTATCTGCGCTCTGCT
GAAGCCAGTTACCTTCGGAAAAAGAGTTGGTAGCTCTTGATCCGGCAAACAAACCACCGCTGGTAGCGGT
GGTTTTTTTGTTTGCAAGCAGCAGATTACGCGCAGAAAAAAAGGATCTCAAGAAGATCCTTTGATCTTTT
CTACGGGGTCTGACGCTCAGTGGAACGAAAACTCACGTTAAGGGATTTTGGTCATGAGATTATCAAAAAG
GATCTTCACCTAGATCCTTTTAAATTAAAAATGAAGTTTTAAATCAATCTAAAGTATATATGAGTAAACT
TGGTCTGACAGTTACCAATGCTTAATCAGTGAGGCACCTATCTCAGCGATCTGTCTATTTCGTTCATCCA
TAGTTGCCTGACTCCCCGTCGTGTAGATAACTACGATACGGGAGGGCTTACCATCTGGCCCCAGTGCTGC
AATGATACCGCGAGACCCACGCTCACCGGCTCCAGATTTATCAGCAATAAACCAGCCAGCCGGAAGGGCC
GAGCGCAGAAGTGGTCCTGCAACTTTATCCGCCTCCATCCAGTCTATTAATTGTTGCCGGGAAGCTAGAG
TAAGTAGTTCGCCAGTTAATAGTTTGCGCAACGTTGTTGCCATTGCTACAGGCATCGTGGTGTCACGCTC
GTCGTTTGGTATGGCTTCATTCAGCTCCGGTTCCCAACGATCAAGGCGAGTTACATGATCCCCCATGTTG
TGCAAAAAAGCGGTTAGCTCCTTCGGTCCTCCGATCGTTGTCAGAAGTAAGTTGGCCGCAGTGTTATCAC
TCATGGTTATGGCAGCACTGCATAATTCTCTTACTGTCATGCCATCCGTAAGATGCTTTTCTGTGACTGG
TGAGTACTCAACCAAGTCATTCTGAGAATAGTGTATGCGGCGACCGAGTTGCTCTTGCCCGGCGTCAATA
CGGGATAATACCGCGCCACATAGCAGAACTTTAAAAGTGCTCATCATTGGAAAACGTTCTTCGGGGCGAA
AACTCTCAAGGATCTTACCGCTGTTGAGATCCAGTTCGATGTAACCCACTCGTGCACCCAACTGATCTTC
AGCATCTTTTACTTTCACCAGCGTTTCTGGGTGAGCAAAAACAGGAAGGCAAAATGCCGCAAAAAAGGGA
ATAAGGGCGACACGGAAATGTTGAATACTCATACTCTTCCTTTTTCAATATTATTGAAGCATTTATCAGG
GTTATTGTCTCATGAGCGGATACATATTTGAATGTATTTAGAAAAATAAACAAATAGGGGTTCCGCGCAC
ATTTCCCCGAAAAGTGCCACCTGGGTCGACATTGATTATTGACTAGTTATTAATAGTAATCAATTACGGG
GTCATTAGTTCATAGCCCATATATGGAGTTCCGCGTTACATAACTTACGGTAAATGGCCCGCCTGGCTGA
CCGCCCAACGACCCCCGCCCATTGACGTCAATAATGACGTATGTTCCCATAGTAACGCCAATAGGGACTT
TCCATTGACGTCAATGGGTGGAGTATTTACGGTAAACTGCCCACTTGGCAGTACATCAAGTGTATCATAT
GCCAAGTACGCCCCCTATTGACGTCAATGACGGTAAATGGCCCGCCTGGCATTATGCCCAGTACATGACC
TTATGGGACTTTCCTACTTGGCAGTACATCTACGTATTAGTCATCGCTATTACCATGGTCGAGGTGAGCC
CCACGTTCTGCTTCACTCTCCCCATCTCCCCCCCCTCCCCACCCCCAATTTTGTATTTATTTATTTTTTA
ATTATTTTGTGCAGCGATGGGGGCGGGGGGGGGGG
