[The description below was written by a language model from this plasmid's Addgene catalogue record.]
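Description:
pCAGGS mSynCAM1 is a mammalian expression plasmid built on the pCAG-GS (pCAGGS) backbone and carrying the full-length mouse Cadm1 coding sequence, which encodes the synaptic cell adhesion molecule SynCAM 1 (also known by names such as Necl2, Tslc1, Igsf4 and SgIGSF). The insert is recorded as about 1.8 kb and was placed into the vector by restriction cloning at an EcoRI site on both the 5′ and 3′ sides; because the same enzyme flanks both ends, the cloning was non-directional, and the record does not say whether the sites remain intact. No epitope tags, fluorescent fusions or reporters are listed, so the construct appears to express the untagged native protein, although the record does not state this explicitly.

Expression is driven by the chicken beta-actin promoter of the CAG cassette. In the pCAGGS design this promoter is generally combined with a cytomegalovirus enhancer and followed by an intron and polyadenylation signal to give strong, broadly active transcription. The record notes that this promoter is well suited to expression in neurons. In bacteria the plasmid is maintained at high copy number and selected with ampicillin. No mammalian selection marker is recorded, which is consistent with use by transient transfection.

The construct is intended for overexpressing SynCAM 1 in neurons or heterologous mammalian cells, and the associated work concerns how SynCAM family members organise synapses through heterophilic adhesion. No feature table was supplied, so the details of backbone elements given here rest on general knowledge of pCAGGS rather than on an annotated sequence.
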