Addgene plasmid #115496: pCAGGS mSynCAM1
Purpose: expression of mouse full-length SynCAM 1, CAG promoter suited for neuronal expression
Depositing lab: Thomas Biederer. Publication: SynCAMs organize synapses through heterophilic adhesion. Fogel AI, Akins MR, Krupp AJ, Stagi M, Stein V, Biederer T. J Neurosci. 2007 Nov 14;27(46):12516-30. doi: 10.1523/JNEUROSCI.2739-07.2007. PubMed 18003830.
Backbone
  Vector backbone: pCAG-GS
  Backbone manufacturer: Jun-ichi Miyazaki
  Vector type: Mammalian Expression
Growth in bacteria
  Bacterial resistance: Ampicillin, 100 μg/mL
  Growth temperature: 37°C
  Growth strain: DH5alpha
  Copy number: High Copy
Gene/Insert
  Gene/Insert name: Cadm1
  Species: M. musculus (mouse)
  Insert size (bp): 1800
  Entrez Gene: Cadm1 (a.k.a. 2900073G06Rik, 3100001I08Rik, AI987920, Bl2, Igs, Igsf4, Igsf4a, Nec, Necl2, RA1, RA17, RA175, RA175A, RA175B, RA175C, RA175N, ST17, SgI, SgIGSF, Syn, SynCam, Tsl, Tslc1)
  Promoter: chicken beta-actin
  Cloning method: Restriction Enzyme; 5′ cloning site EcoRI (unknown if destroyed); 3′ cloning site EcoRI (unknown if destroyed)
  Sequencing primers: 5′ unknown
Resource information
  A portion of this plasmid was derived from a plasmid made by: pCAGGS (Niwa et al. Gene 108, 193-199 (1991) was obtained from Dr. J. Miyazaki (Osaka University)
Terms and licenses: Academic/Nonprofit Terms; Industry Terms: Not Available to Industry
How to cite: pCAGGS mSynCAM1 was a gift from Thomas Biederer (Addgene plasmid # 115496 ; http://n2t.net/addgene:115496 ; RRID:Addgene_115496)
